>Addgene plasmid #42723 | TAL3260 | depositor partial sequence | sequence record 57843 | TAL3260 sequence 2430 bps
TCTAGAGCTAGCACCATGGACTACAAAGACCATGACGGTGATTATAAAGATCATGACATCGATTACAAGG
ATGACGATGACAAGATGGCCCCCAAGAAGAAGAGGAAGGTGGGCATTCACCGCGGGGTACCTATGGTGGA
CTTGAGGACACTCGGTTATTCGCAACAGCAACAGGAGAAAATCAAGCCTAAGGTCAGGAGCACCGTCGCG
CAACACCACGAGGCGCTTGTGGGGCATGGCTTCACTCATGCGCATATTGTCGCGCTTTCACAGCACCCTG
CGGCGCTTGGGACGGTGGCTGTCAAATACCAAGATATGATTGCGGCCCTGCCCGAAGCCACGCACGAGGC
AATTGTAGGGGTCGGTAAACAGTGGTCGGGAGCGCGAGCACTTGAGGCGCTGCTGACTGTGGCGGGTGAG
CTTAGGGGGCCTCCGCTCCAGCTCGACACCGGGCAGCTGCTGAAGATCGCGAAGAGAGGGGGAGTAACAG
CGGTAGAGGCAGTGCACGCCTGGCGCAATGCGCTCACCGGGGCCCCCTTGAACCTGACCCCAGACCAGGT
AGTCGCAATCGCGAACAATAATGGGGGAAAGCAAGCCCTGGAAACCGTGCAAAGGTTGTTGCCGGTCCTT
TGTCAAGACCACGGCCTTACACCGGAGCAAGTCGTGGCCATTGCATCCCACGACGGTGGCAAACAGGCTC
TTGAGACGGTTCAGAGACTTCTCCCAGTTCTCTGTCAAGCCCACGGGCTGACTCCCGATCAAGTTGTAGC
GATTGCGTCCAACGGTGGAGGGAAACAAGCATTGGAGACTGTCCAACGGCTCCTTCCCGTGTTGTGTCAA
GCCCACGGTTTGACGCCTGCACAAGTGGTCGCCATCGCCTCGAATGGCGGCGGTAAGCAGGCGCTGGAAA
CAGTACAGCGCCTGCTGCCTGTACTGTGCCAGGATCATGGACTGACCCCAGACCAGGTAGTCGCAATCGC
GTCACATGACGGGGGAAAGCAAGCCCTGGAAACCGTGCAAAGGTTGTTGCCGGTCCTTTGTCAAGACCAC
GGCCTTACACCGGAGCAAGTCGTGGCCATTGCAAGCAATGGGGGTGGCAAACAGGCTCTTGAGACGGTTC
AGAGACTTCTCCCAGTTCTCTGTCAAGCCCACGGGCTGACTCCCGATCAAGTTGTAGCGATTGCGTCCAA
CGGTGGAGGGAAACAAGCATTGGAGACTGTCCAACGGCTCCTTCCCGTGTTGTGTCAAGCCCACGGTTTG
ACGCCTGCACAAGTGGTCGCCATCGCCTCCAATATTGGCGGTAAGCAGGCGCTGGAAACAGTACAGCGCC
TGCTGCCTGTACTGTGCCAGGATCATGGACTGACCCCAGACCAGGTAGTCGCAATCGCGTCGAACATTGG
GGGAAAGCAAGCCCTGGAAACCGTGCAAAGGTTGTTGCCGGTCCTTTGTCAAGACCACGGCCTTACACCG
GAGCAAGTCGTGGCCATTGCAAGCAATGGGGGTGGCAAACAGGCTCTTGAGACGGTTCAGAGACTTCTCC
CAGTTCTCTGTCAAGCCCACGGGCTGACTCCCGATCAAGTTGTAGCGATTGCGAATAACAATGGAGGGAA
ACAAGCATTGGAGACTGTCCAACGGCTCCTTCCCGTGTTGTGTCAAGCCCACGGTTTGACGCCTGCACAA
GTGGTCGCCATCGCCAGCCATGATGGCGGTAAGCAGGCGCTGGAAACAGTACAGCGCCTGCTGCCTGTAC
TGTGCCAGGATCATGGACTGACCCCAGACCAGGTAGTCGCAATCGCGTCAAACGGAGGGGGAAAGCAAGC
CCTGGAAACCGTGCAAAGGTTGTTGCCGGTCCTTTGTCAAGACCACGGCCTTACACCGGAGCAAGTCGTG
GCCATTGCAAGCAACATCGGTGGCAAACAGGCTCTTGAGACGGTTCAGAGACTTCTCCCAGTTCTCTGTC
AAGCCCACGGGCTGACTCCCGATCAAGTTGTAGCGATTGCGTCGCATGACGGAGGGAAACAAGCATTGGA
GACTGTCCAACGGCTCCTTCCCGTGTTGTGTCAAGCCCACGGTTTGACGCCTGCACAAGTGGTCGCCATC
GCCTCGAATGGCGGCGGTAAGCAGGCGCTGGAAACAGTACAGCGCCTGCTGCCTGTACTGTGCCAGGATC
ATGGACTGACACCCGAACAGGTGGTCGCCATTGCTAATAATAACGGAGGACGGCCAGCCTTGGAGTCCAT
CGTAGCCCAATTGTCCAGGCCCGATCCCGCGTTGGCTGCGTTAACGAATGACCATCTGGTGGCGTTGGCA
TGTCTTGGTGGACGACCCGCGCTCGATGCAGTCAAAAAGGGTCTGCCTCATGCTCCCGCATTGATCAAAA
GAACCAACCGGCGGATTCCCGAGAGAACTTCCCATCGAGTCGCGGGATCC
