>Addgene plasmid #42723 | TAL3260 | addgene partial sequence | sequence record 61038 | JDS-TALEN-F 5'-TAGGGGTCGGTAAACAGTGG-3'
GTGGCGGGTGAGCTTAGGGGGCCTCCGCTCCAGCTCGACACCGGGCAGCTGCTGAAGATCGCGAAGAGAG
GGGGAGTAACAGCGGTAGAGGCAGTGCACGCCTGGCGCAATGCGCTCACCGGGGCCCCCTTGAACCTGAC
CCCAGACCAGGTAGTCGCAATCGCGAACAATAATGGGGGAAAGCAAGCCCTGGAAACCGTGCAAAGGTTG
TTGCCGGTCCTTTGTCAAGACCACGGCCTTACACCGGAGCAAGTCGTGGCCATTGCATCCCACGACGGTG
GCAAACAGGCTCTTGAGACGGTTCAGAGACTTCTCCCAGTTCTCTGTCAAGCCCACGGGCTGACTCCCGA
TCAAGTTGTAGCGATTGCGTCCAACGGTGGAGGGAAACAAGCATTGGAGACTGTCCAACGGCTCCTTCCC
GTGTTGTGTCAAGCCCACGGTTTGACGCCTGCACAAGTGGTCGCCATCGCCTCGAATGGCGGCGGTAAGC
AGGCGCTGGAAACAGTACAGCGCCTGCTGCCTGTACTGTGCCAGGATCATGGACTGACCCCAGACCAGGT
AGTCGCAATCGCGTCACATGACGGGGGAAAGCAAGCCCTGGAAACCGTGCAAAGGTTGTTGCCGGTCCTT
TGTCAAGACCACGGCCTTACACCGGAGCAAGTCGTGGCCATTGCAAGCAATGGGGGTGGCAAACAGGCTC
TTGAGACGGTTCAGAGACTTCTCCCAGTTCTCTGTCAAGCCCACGGGCTGACTCCCGATCAAGTTGTAGC
GATTGCGTCCAACGGTGGAGGGAAACAAGCATTGGAGACTGTCCAACGGCTCCTTCCCGTGTTGTGTCAA
GCCCACGG
