[The description below was written by a language model from this plasmid's Addgene catalogue record.]
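Description:
TAL3260 is a TALEN expression plasmid encoding the left-hand monomer of a nuclease pair designed against the zebrafish (D. rerio) foxp3a gene. It is built on the JDS74 backbone (about 6.4 kb without insert), which is classed as a mammalian expression vector that also carries a T7 promoter. The plasmid is propagated in E. coli at high copy number under ampicillin selection. The record does not include a feature table, so the origin of replication and other backbone details are not itemised. The use of a BGH reverse sequencing primer suggests a BGH polyadenylation region lies downstream of the coding sequence.

The insert, roughly 1.6 kb, is an engineered TAL effector repeat array assembled to recognise one specific half-site in foxp3a. It was cloned by restriction enzyme methods that destroyed the junction sites. The backbone places this array in frame between an N-terminal 3X FLAG tag and a C-terminal wild-type FokI nuclease domain. The complete open reading frame therefore encodes a FLAG-tagged, sequence-specific TALEN monomer. Transcription is driven by the CMV promoter in transfected cells, and the T7 promoter would allow in vitro transcription of mRNA, a common route for delivery into zebrafish embryos.

Because FokI cleaves as a dimer, this construct is intended to be used with a matching right-hand TALEN that binds the opposite strand nearby. The pair then makes a double-strand break in the spacer between the two sites. Error-prone repair of that break gives targeted disruption of foxp3a, consistent with the associated work on TALEN-mediated gene disruption in somatic zebrafish cells. The FLAG epitope allows detection of the expressed protein.
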