Addgene plasmid #42723: TAL3260
Depositing lab: Keith Joung. Depositing organization: Massachusetts General Hospital. Publication: Targeted gene disruption in somatic zebrafish cells using engineered TALENs. Sander JD, Cade L, Khayter C, Reyon D, Peterson RT, Joung JK, Yeh JR. Nat Biotechnol. 2011 Aug 5;29(8):697-8. doi: 10.1038/nbt.1934. PubMed 21822241.
Backbone
  Vector backbone: JDS74
  Backbone manufacturer: Addgene plasmid #32288
  Backbone size w/o insert (bp): 6447
  Vector type: Mammalian Expression ; T7
Growth in bacteria
  Bacterial resistance: Ampicillin, 100 μg/mL
  Growth temperature: 37°C
  Growth strain: XL1 Blue
  Copy number: High Copy
Gene/Insert
  Gene/Insert name: ZebrafishCommunity-foxp3a-left (alt name: foxp3a)
  Species: D. rerio (zebrafish)
  Insert size (bp): 1640
  Entrez Gene: foxp3a (a.k.a. foxp3)
  Promoter: CMV
  Tag / fusion protein: 3X Flag (N terminal on backbone); WT FOKI (C terminal on backbone)
  Cloning method: Restriction Enzyme; 5′ cloning site N/A (destroyed during cloning); 3′ cloning site N/A (destroyed during cloning)
  Sequencing primers: 5′ CMV-F; 3′ BGH-rev
Terms and licenses: Academic/Nonprofit Terms; Industry Terms: Not Available to Industry
Depositor comments: Target binding site: TGCTTCTTAATGCTACTG It is strongly recommended that users perform a diagnostic digest to verify this plasmid prior to use. For example, a double digest of the plasmid with BamHI and KpnI should result in two bands at 2.3kb and 5.8kb.
How to cite: TAL3260 was a gift from Keith Joung (Addgene plasmid # 42723 ; http://n2t.net/addgene:42723 ; RRID:Addgene_42723)
